Addgene plasmid #50358: A5TSR
Purpose: expresses T.gondii MIC2(67-593) domains in mammalian cells
Depositing lab: Timothy Springer. Depositing organization: Boston Children's Hospital.
Backbone
  Vector backbone: pLEXm-LIC
  Backbone size w/o insert (bp): 4500
  Total vector size (bp): 6000
  Modifications to backbone: The vector is modified for LIC cloning, but the insert can also be extracted using 5' EcoR I/ Nhe I/sal I/BsiW1, and 3' Spe I, Asc I/BssH II/ Not I/Xho I.
  Vector type: Mammalian Expression
Growth in bacteria
  Bacterial resistance: Ampicillin, 100 μg/mL
  Growth temperature: 37°C
  Growth strain: DH5alpha
  Copy number: Unknown
Gene/Insert
  Gene/Insert name: MIC2-A5TSR (alt names: MIC2(67-598); TRAP Homolog)
  Species: toxoplasma gondii
  Insert size (bp): 1593
  Mutation: S158A, N357S, N463S, N470D
  GenBank ID: AAB63303
  Promoter: CHICK beta-actin promoter
  Tag / fusion protein: HIS (C terminal on insert)
  Cloning method: Ligation Independent Cloning
  Sequencing primers: 5′ TAGAGCCTCTGCTAACCATGTTCATGCC; 3′ CCCCATAATTTTTGGCAGAGGG
Resource information
  A portion of this plasmid was derived from a plasmid made by: Dr. David Sibley Washington University School of Medicine
Terms and licenses: Academic/Nonprofit Terms; Industry Terms: Not Available to Industry
How to cite: A5TSR was a gift from Timothy Springer (Addgene plasmid # 50358 ; http://n2t.net/addgene:50358 ; RRID:Addgene_50358)
