[The description below was written by a language model from this plasmid's Addgene catalogue record.]
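Description:
A5TSR is a mammalian expression plasmid built on the pLEXm-LIC backbone, a version of pLEXm adapted for ligation-independent cloning. The backbone is listed at about 4.5 kb and the complete plasmid at about 6 kb. It is propagated in E. coli under ampicillin selection. The record does not state the origin of replication or copy number, and it lists no mammalian selection marker. Although the insert was introduced by LIC, the backbone notes indicate that it remains flanked by restriction sites on both sides, so it can be excised and moved to other vectors.

The payload is a roughly 1.6 kb fragment of the Toxoplasma gondii micronemal protein MIC2, a homolog of the Plasmodium adhesin TRAP. The purpose field gives the fragment as residues 67-593, whereas an alternative name gives 67-598, a discrepancy the record does not resolve. The name A5TSR suggests a segment comprising the A (von Willebrand factor A-like) domain and five thrombospondin type 1 repeats, though the domain composition is not spelled out. Expression is driven by the chicken beta-actin promoter, and the insert carries a C-terminal His tag that allows detection and metal-affinity purification. Four substitutions are recorded: S158A, N357S, N463S and N470D. The three asparagine changes may be intended to remove N-linked glycosylation sites, but no rationale is given for any of them.

The stated use is expression of these MIC2 domains in mammalian cells. The tagged, truncated design would suit production of recombinant protein for purification and for biochemical or structural study.
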