>Addgene plasmid #50358 | A5TSR | depositor partial sequence | sequence record 75147 | A5TSR sequence 1593 bps
GCCGCAGAGGGGTGCACCAACCAGCTGGACATTTGCTTTCTTATCGATTCGTCTGGAAGCATAGGAATAC
AGAATTTCCGTCTAGTAAAACAGTTCCTCCACACCTTTTTAATGGTGTTGCCCATTGGCCCAGAAGAAGT
TAACAATGCAGTTGTTACTTACTCGACGGACGTTCACCTGCAATGGGATCTACAGAGTCCGAACGCGGTT
GACAAGCAGCTCGCGGCGCATGCGGTGCTAGAGATGCCGTATAAAAAGGGCAGTACCAACACCGCCGATG
GACTGAAGGCCTGCAAACAAATTCTGTTTACAGGTTCGCGCCCAGGACGCGAACATGTGCCGAAGCTAGT
GATTGGAATGACAGATGGCGAATCGGATTCTGATTTTCGCACCGTGAGAGCGGCAAAGGAGATTCGTGAG
CTTGGAGGCATCGTCACAGTCCTTGCAGTCGGTCATTACGTCAAACATAGTGAGTGCCGAAGCATGTGTG
GGTGCAGTGGTACGAGCGATGATGACAGTCCGTGTCCCCTGTATCTTCGGGCTGACTGGGGGCAGCTGGC
GACGGCGATTAAACCGATGCTTAAAGAGGTTTGTAAGACACTCCCCCAGGATGCCATTTGCTCGGATTGG
TCCGCATGGAGCCCCTGCAGCGTATCCTGCGGTGACGGAAGCCAAATCAGGACGCGAACTGAGGTTTCTG
CTCCGCAACCTGGAACACCAACATGTCCGGACTGCCCTGCGCCCATGGGAAGGACTTGCGTGGAACAAGG
CGGACTTGAAGAAATCCGTGAATGCAGTGCGGGGGTATGTGCTGTTGACGCTGGATGTGGCGTCTGGGGA
GAGTGGTCCGCCTGGAGCGCGTCTTGCGGAAGTGCCACAAGGAAGCGAGAGCGAACGCGTTACAATGACC
CACCACCCCAGGGGGCAGGCCGTCGGTGTGAAAATCAGGATCCGCCGGTGTTACAGGAGCAGACAGAAGA
AGCAACTCTTGCTCCTTGCATAACTATACCGCCAACTCCCCCAGAATGGGCTGCATGGAGCGACTGCACT
GTCACGTGTGGCGGTGGCAATCGGCATCGAGTGAGAAACGCACTGCCACCAGGACTGGGGTCGCAGAACG
GAGAAAGTGACGAATCGCTCGTGTCCAAACTGTGGCCTGGGACAGATCTACGACAGGAGGAAGCATGTAG
TACCTCACCGTGTCCAATTGATGCAACTTGCGGTCAGTTTGAAGAATGGAGTACATGCTCGGTCTCATGT
GGTGGTGGACTGAAAACGAGGTCGAGGAACCCTTGGAATGAAGACCAACAACATGGAGGACTATCCTGCG
AGCAGCAGCATCCTGGTGGGCGGACGGAAACGGTAACTTGCAATCCTCAAGCGTGTCCTGTGGATGAACG
ACCGGGGGAGTGGGCAGAGTGGGGGGAATGTAGTGTCACGTGCGGCGACGGAGTGCGAGAGCGCAGGCGC
GGGAAAAGTCTAGTTGAGGCTAAATTCGGCGGACGCACCATTGATCAGCAGAATGAGGCTCTTCCGGAAG
ACTTAAAAATCAAAAACGTCGAGTATGAGCCATGTTCGTATCCTGCTTGTGGA
