>Addgene plasmid #50358 | A5TSR | addgene partial sequence | sequence record 76976 | Bglob-pA-R 5'-ttttggcagagggaaaaaga-3'
TTGGCCACACCAGCCACCACCTTCTGATAGGCAGCCTGCACCTGAGGAGTGAATTATCGCGATACTAGTC
TCGAGTCTAGAGGATCCTTTAGTGATGGTGATGGTGATGAGCTCCACAAGCAGGATACGAACATGGCTCA
TACTCGACGTTTTTGATTTTTAAGTCTTCCGGAAGAGCCTCATTCTGCTGATCAATGGTGCGTCCGCCGA
ATTTAGCCTCAACTAGACTTTTCCCGCGCCTGCGCTCTCGCACTCCGTCGCCGCACGTGACACTACATTC
CCCCCACTCTGCCCACTCCCCCGGTCGTTCATCCACAGGACACGCTTGAGGATTGCAAGTTACCGTTTCC
GTCCGCCCACCAGGATGCTGCTGCTCGCAGGATAGTCCTCCATGTTGTTGGTCTTCATTCCAAGGGTTCC
TCGACCTCGTTTTCAGTCCACCACCACATGAGACCGAGCATGTACTCCATTCTTCAAACTGACCGCAAGT
TGCATCAATTGGACACGGTGAGGTACTACATGCTTCCTCC
