>Addgene plasmid #50358 | A5TSR | addgene partial sequence | sequence record 78770 | pLEXmLIC-Fwd 5'-TAGAGCCTCTGCTAACCATGTTCATGCC-3'
CTGGGCACGTGCTGGTTATTGTGCTGTCTCATCATTTTGGCAAAGAATTGCGGCCGTGACAGGCCGAATT
CGCGGCCGCTAGCCACCATGGACATGCGCGTACCCGCCCAGTTGTTGGGACTTTTGCTCCTCTGGTTCAG
TGGGGTGTTGGGGGCCGCAGAGGGGTGCACCAACCAGCTGGACATTTGCTTTCTTATCGATTCGTCTGGA
AGCATAGGAATACAGAATTTCCGTCTAGTAAAACAGTTCCTCCACACCTTTTTAATGGTGTTGCCCATTG
GCCCAGAAGAAGTTAACAATGCAGTTGTTACTTACTCGACGGACGTTCACCTGCAATGGGATCTACAGAG
TCCGAACGCGGTTGACAAGCAGCTCGCGGCGCATGCGGTGCTAGAGATGCCGTATAAAAAGGGCAGTACC
AACACCGCCGATGGACTGAAGGCCTGCAAACAAATTCTGTTTACAGGTTCGCGCCCAGGACGCGAACATG
TGCCGAAGCTAGTGATTGGAATGACAGATGGCGAATCGGATTCTGATTTTCGCACCGTGAGAGCGGCAAA
GGAGATTCGTGAGCTTGGAGGCATCGTCACAGTCCTTGCAGTCGGTCATTACGTCAAACATAGTGAGTGC
CGAAGCATGTGTGGGTGCAGTGGTACGAGCGATGATGACAGTCCGTGTCCCCTGTATCTTCGGGCTGACT
GGGGGCAGCTGGCGAC
